Addgene plasmid #112983: mr-GST N-term fusion
Purpose: For protein expression and purification of N-terminus of Drosophila mr (APC2)
Depositing lab: Terry Orr-Weaver. Depositing organization: Whitehead Institute for Biomedical Research.
Backbone
  Vector backbone: pGEX
  Vector type: Bacterial Expression
Growth in bacteria
  Bacterial resistance: Ampicillin, 100 μg/mL
  Growth temperature: 37°C
  Growth strain: DH5alpha
  Copy number: High Copy
Gene/Insert
  Gene/Insert name: mr (APC2)
  Species: D. melanogaster (fly)
  Mutation: N-term only
  Entrez Gene: mr (a.k.a. Dmel_CG3060, APC2, APC2/mr, Apc2, CG3060, Dmel\CG3060, MR, Mr, dAPC2)
  Cloning method: Restriction Enzyme; 5′ cloning site Unknown (unknown if destroyed); 3′ cloning site Unknown (unknown if destroyed)
Terms and licenses: Academic/Nonprofit Terms; Industry Terms: Not Available to Industry
How to cite: mr-GST N-term fusion was a gift from Terry Orr-Weaver (Addgene plasmid # 112983 ; http://n2t.net/addgene:112983 ; RRID:Addgene_112983)
