[The description below was written by a language model from this plasmid's Addgene catalogue record and pLannotate feature annotations shown in this document.]
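Description:
mr-GST N-term fusion is a bacterial expression plasmid built on a pGEX backbone for producing the N-terminal portion of the Drosophila melanogaster morula protein (mr, also called APC2, a subunit of the anaphase-promoting complex) as a glutathione S-transferase fusion. The sequenced plasmid is about 6.3 kb. It replicates in E. coli from a high-copy ColE1/pMB1-type origin and is selected with ampicillin through the bla β-lactamase gene and its native promoter. Short fragments annotated as bom, rop and RSF ori are remnants of the pBR322-derived backbone rather than functional modules.

Expression is driven by the tac promoter, a strong trp/lac hybrid, followed by a lac operator. The plasmid also carries lacI with its own promoter, so the lac repressor keeps transcription off until induction with IPTG. Immediately downstream is the Schistosoma japonicum 26 kDa GST coding sequence. The roughly 1.3 kb stretch that follows GST is not annotated in the feature table and is presumably where the mr fragment lies, which would place GST at the amino terminus of the fusion as in standard pGEX designs. The record does not give the residue boundaries of the N-terminal fragment, the cloning sites used, or whether a protease cleavage site lies between GST and the insert. A lac promoter/operator and lacZα segment annotated next to lacI is carried-over backbone sequence.

The stated purpose is expression and purification of the mr N-terminus. The GST tag allows affinity capture on glutathione resin, giving recombinant protein suitable for uses such as binding assays or as antigen, although the record does not specify a downstream application.
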