Features (pLannotate 1.2.2; 17 found; start..end, strand, type, name):
     48..181     +  rep_origin     RSF ori (fragment): Plasmids containing the RSF 1030 origin of replication can be propagated in E. coli cells that contain additional plasmids with compatible origins.
    186..237     -  misc_feature   bom (fragment): basis of mobility region from pBR322
    244..321     +  promoter       lacI promoter: lacI
    322..1404    +  CDS            lacI: lac repressor; lacI; The lac repressor binds to the lac operator to inhibit transcription in E. coli. This inhibition can be relieved by adding lactose or isopropyl-β-D-thiogalactopyranoside (IPTG).
   1417..1438    +  protein_bind   CAP binding site: CAP binding activates transcription in the presence of cAMP. E. coli catabolite activator protein
   1453..1483    +  promoter       lac promoter: promoter for the E. coli lac operon
   1491..1507    +  protein_bind   lac operator: The lac repressor binds to the lac operator to inhibit transcription in E. coli. This inhibition can be relieved by adding lactose or isopropyl-β-D-thiogalactopyranoside (IPTG). lac repressor encoded by lacI
   1527..1700    +  CDS            lacZα: LacZα fragment of β-galactosidase; lacZ fragment
   1964..2080    -  CDS            yciV (fragment): RNAAM_ECOLI - Also known as trpH From Escherichia coli (strain K12).
   2156..2184    +  promoter       tac promoter: strong E. coli promoter; hybrid between the trp and lac UV5 promoters
   2192..2208    +  protein_bind   lac operator: The lac repressor binds to the lac operator to inhibit transcription in E. coli. This inhibition can be relieved by adding lactose or isopropyl-β-D-thiogalactopyranoside (IPTG). lac repressor encoded by lacI
   2231..2884    +  CDS            GST26_SCHJA: Experimental evidence at protein level: Swiss-Prot protein existence level 1. GST isoenzymes appear to play a central role in the parasite detoxification system. Other functions are also suspected including a role in increasing the solubility of haematin in the parasite gut. From Schistosoma japonicum (Blood fluke).
   4246..4285    +  CDS            rop (fragment): Rop protein, which maintains plasmids at low copy number; rop
   4387..4427    +  misc_feature   bom (fragment): basis of mobility region from pBR322
   4532..4636    +  promoter       AmpR promoter: bla
   4637..5497    +  CDS            AmpR: β-lactamase; bla; confers resistance to ampicillin, carbenicillin, and related antibiotics
   5668..6256    +  rep_origin     ori: high-copy-number ColE1/pMB1/pBR322/pUC origin of replication
>Addgene plasmid #112983 | mr-GST N-term fusion | addgene full sequence | sequence record 217464 | Addgene NGS Result
AACGCCAGCAACGCGGCCTTTTTACGGTTCCTGGCCTTTTGCTGGCCTTTTGCTCACATGTTCTTTCCTG
CGTTATCCCCTGATTCTGTGGATAACCGTATTACCGCCTTTGAGTGAGCTGATACCGCTCGCCGCAGCCG
AACGACCGAGCGCAGCGAGTCAGTGAGCGAGGAAGCGGAAGAGCGCCTGATGCGGTATTTTCTCCTTACG
CATCTGTGCGGTATTTCACACCGCATAAATTCCGACACCATCGAATGGCGCAAAACCTTTCGCGGTATGG
CATGATAGCGCCCGGAAGAGAGTCAATTCAGGGTGGTGAATGTGAAACCAGTAACGTTATACGATGTCGC
AGAGTATGCCGGTGTCTCTTATCAGACCGTTTCCCGCGTGGTGAACCAGGCCAGCCACGTTTCTGCGAAA
ACGCGGGAAAAAGTGGAAGCGGCGATGGCGGAGCTGAATTACATTCCCAACCGCGTGGCACAACAACTGG
CGGGCAAACAGTCGTTGCTGATTGGCGTTGCCACCTCCAGTCTGGCCCTGCACGCGCCGTCGCAAATTGT
CGCGGCGATTAAATCTCGCGCCGATCAACTGGGTGCCAGCGTGGTGGTGTCGATGGTAGAACGAAGCGGC
GTCGAAGCCTGTAAAGCGGCGGTGCACAATCTTCTCGCGCAACGCGTCAGTGGGCTGATCATTAACTATC
CGCTGGATGACCAGGATGCCATTGCTGTGGAAGCTGCCTGCACTAATGTTCCGGCGTTATTTCTTGATGT
CTCTGACCAGACACCCATCAACAGTATTATTTTCTCCCATGAAGACGGTACGCGACTGGGCGTGGAGCAT
CTGGTCGCATTGGGTCACCAGCAAATCGCGCTGTTAGCGGGCCCATTAAGTTCTGTCTCGGCGCGTCTGC
GTCTGGCTGGCTGGCATAAATATCTCACTCGCAATCAAATTCAGCCGATAGCGGAACGGGAAGGCGACTG
GAGTGCCATGTCCGGTTTTCAACAAACCATGCAAATGCTGAATGAGGGCATCGTTCCCACTGCGATGCTG
GTTGCCAACGATCAGATGGCGCTGGGCGCAATGCGCGCCATTACCGAGTCCGGGCTGCGCGTTGGTGCGG
ATATCTCGGTAGTGGGATACGACGATACCGAAGACAGCTCATGTTATATCCCGCCGTTAACCACCATCAA
ACAGGATTTTCGCCTGCTGGGGCAAACCAGCGTGGACCGCTTGCTGCAACTCTCTCAGGGCCAGGCGGTG
AAGGGCAATCAGCTGTTGCCCGTCTCACTGGTGAAAAGAAAAACCACCCTGGCGCCCAATACGCAAACCG
CCTCTCCCCGCGCGTTGGCCGATTCATTAATGCAGCTGGCACGACAGGTTTCCCGACTGGAAAGCGGGCA
GTGAGCGCAACGCAATTAATGTAAGTTAGCTCACTCATTAGGCACCCCAGGCTTTACACTTTATGCTTCC
GGCTCGTATGTTGTGTGGAATTGTGAGCGGATAACAATTTCACACAGGAAACAGCTATGACCATGATTAC
GGATTCACTGGCCGTCGTTTTACAACGTCGTGACTGGGAAAACCCTGGCGTTACCCAACTTAATCGCCTT
GCAGCACATCCCCCTTTCGCCAGCTGGCGTAATAGCGAAGAGGCCCGCACCGATCGCCCTTCCCAACAGT
TGCGCAGCCTGAATGGCGAATGGCGCTTTGCCTGGTTTCCGGCACCAGAAGCGGTGCCGGAAAGCTGGCT
GGAGTGCGATCTTCCTGAGGCCGATACTGTCGTCGTCCCCTCAAACTGGCAGATGCACGGTTACGATGCG
CCCATCTACACCAACGTGACCTATCCCATTACGGTCAATCCGCCGTTTGTTCCCACGGAGAATCCGACGG
GTTGTTACTCGCTCACATTTAATGTTGATGAAAGCTGGCTACAGGAAGGCCAGACGCGAATTATTTTTGA
TGGCGTTGGAATTAGCTTATCGACTGCACGGTGCACCAATGCTTCTGGCGTCAGGCAGCCATCGGAAGCT
GTGGTATGGCTGTGCAGGTCGTAAATCACTGCATAATTCGTGTCGCTCAAGGCGCACTCCCGTTCTGGAT
AATGTTTTTTGCGCCGACATCATAACGGTTCTGGCAAATATTCTGAAATGAGCTGTTGACAATTAATCAT
CGGCTCGTATAATGTGTGGAATTGTGAGCGGATAACAATTTCACACAGGAAACAGTATTCATGTCCCCTA
TACTAGGTTATTGGAAAATTAAGGGCCTTGTGCAACCCACTCGACTTCTTTTGGAATATCTTGAAGAAAA
ATATGAAGAGCATTTGTATGAGCGCGATGAAGGTGATAAATGGCGAAACAAAAAGTTTGAATTGGGTTTG
GAGTTTCCCAATCTTCCTTATTATATTGATGGTGATGTTAAATTAACACAGTCTATGGCCATCATACGTT
ATATAGCTGACAAGCACAACATGTTGGGTGGTTGTCCAAAAGAGCGTGCAGAGATTTCAATGCTTGAAGG
AGCGGTTTTGGATATTAGATACGGTGTTTCGAGAATTGCATATAGTAAAGACTTTGAAACTCTCAAAGTT
GATTTTCTTAGCAAGCTACCTGAAATGCTGAAAATGTTCGAAGATCGTTTATGTCATAAAACATATTTAA
ATGGTGATCATGTAACCCATCCTGACTTCATGTTGTATGACGCTCTTGATGTTGTTTTATACATGGACCC
AATGTGCCTGGATGCGTTCCCAAAATTAGTTTGTTTTAAAAAACGTATTGAAGCTATCCCACAAATTGAT
AAGTACTTGAAATCCAGCAAGTATATAGCATGGCCTTTGCAGGGCTGGCAAGCCACGTTTGGTGGTGGCG
ACCATCCTCCAAAATCGGATCTGGTTCCGCGTGGATCCCCAGGAATTCGGCACGAGCAAGCGATGTGCGA
CTTTGACGCTTTGTGGGCGGATGTACTGAGAATCTTTCCGGTTTTGGGTGGAGCGAACGCTGTATCCAAT
GATCCGGTTGAGGAGAATGTATTCCAAAATGTTCGCCAGCACCTGATGGTGTTGGGCAGCATAGACACCT
TCGCGGCGGTTGTGGACCTGGAAATCCAGTCGACTATTCGGAATGTCCTGGTGCCCAAGTTCTGGAAGCA
CATCCACGACGGCTTGGTCTCGTCTAAATTGCAGGGCTGGATTAACGACCAAGCTCTGGCCATAGAAGCA
CTGCCCGATAAGAACGGACTGTTCACCCAGTTCATCGACGCCATCAATGAGCTGCATGACAGCTTTCAGA
GCCTGATGCAGGTGAAGCCCAGGCTGATCCAGCTAGTTGGAGCTGAGACAAAGCCCACCGCAAAGACGGT
GAAGCTCATGCAGGAGGAAGGCATTAAGAACTGCTTAAGGGACTGCTTGCTGGCTCAACTGCCACCCAAT
TTCAGTGTGGTCGTTGGGGCCTTCTACTGGGTGCACTTTAAGCTCTTCACCAAGGCCTCAAATCTCGCAT
TGACCACAGTTGACTCTGATGTTTTCGATGAGCTCCTCTGCGTTGGCTGCAACTTCGAAGCAGAGCAATG
CTGCTGCCAAAGGCTGACGGATATGGTTAACAAGACAAACATGAAGCTCTTCGAGATGAACCTCATTGAC
CGTCTAACTGGGAGTGCTTTAACCGCTCTCATCAAGCTTAAAATCAAGGAGCACATCAGCGATACATGCA
TGGGAATCTTCGACAGAAGTCATCTTAAGCAACTGGAAACTTGGCTATCGGATGTCATAATGTCCTGGCT
CACAAACATATTCACGGAATGGAAGTCTAAGGATAGCATAAGCGATATCGAAGTTCCCGAGTCTGTAAAA
TCCTTCAAAGTCAAACTGACTTACTTTATGTACGAAACGTTTGCCCAAAGCGTTATTGGTCAGTTCTTCA
GCATTATAATTGACTATCCCGATTCCATTCCGGCTATAGATGACTTAAAGATTTGCATGGAGAAAATAGA
TATGCGAGTCTACCTCACTGAATCCCTTAGGAACTCGCTAGAGGCAAGGATTCTGCATCCTGGAGTCAAC
ACCATGGACATATTAACGGGTTACGTGGCAGCCATCAAAGCTATTCGCCATCTGGATAGTACCGGAGTCA
TCTTAGAGATGGTAACTGCTCCAATCAAAGATTACCTGCGGAAACGAAACGACACAGTGCGACGCGTAGT
CACTGGGTTGACTGAAGAGGGGCCGCATCGTGACTGACTGACGATCTGCCTCGCGCGTTTCGGTGATGAC
GGTGAAAACCTCTGACACATGCAGCTCCCGGAGACGGTCACAGCTTGTCTGTAAGCGGATGCCGGGAGCA
GACAAGCCCGTCAGGGCGCGTCAGCGGGTGTTGGCGGGTGTCGGGGCGCAGCCATGACCCAGTCACGTAG
CGATAGCGGAGTGTATAATTCTTGAAGACGAAAGGGCCTCGTGATACGCCTATTTTTATAGGTTAATGTC
ATGATAATAATGGTTTCTTAGACGTCAGGTGGCACTTTTCGGGGAAATGTGCGCGGAACCCCTATTTGTT
TATTTTTCTAAATACATTCAAATATGTATCCGCTCATGAGACAATAACCCTGATAAATGCTTCAATAATA
TTGAAAAAGGAAGAGTATGAGTATTCAACATTTCCGTGTCGCCCTTATTCCCTTTTTTGCGGCATTTTGC
CTTCCTGTTTTTGCTCACCCAGAAACGCTGGTGAAAGTAAAAGATGCTGAAGATCAGTTGGGTGCACGAG
TGGGTTACATCGAACTGGATCTCAACAGCGGTAAGATCCTTGAGAGTTTTCGCCCCGAAGAACGTTTTCC
AATGATGAGCACTTTTAAAGTTCTGCTATGTGGCGCGGTATTATCCCGTGTTGACGCCGGGCAAGAGCAA
CTCGGTCGCCGCATACACTATTCTCAGAATGACTTGGTTGAGTACTCACCAGTCACAGAAAAGCATCTTA
CGGATGGCATGACAGTAAGAGAATTATGCAGTGCTGCCATAACCATGAGTGATAACACTGCGGCCAACTT
ACTTCTGACAACGATCGGAGGACCGAAGGAGCTAACCGCTTTTTTGCACAACATGGGGGATCATGTAACT
CGCCTTGATCGTTGGGAACCGGAGCTGAATGAAGCCATACCAAACGACGAGCGTGACACCACGATGCCTG
CAGCAATGGCAACAACGTTGCGCAAACTATTAACTGGCGAACTACTTACTCTAGCTTCCCGGCAACAATT
AATAGACTGGATGGAGGCGGATAAAGTTGCAGGACCACTTCTGCGCTCGGCCCTTCCGGCTGGCTGGTTT
ATTGCTGATAAATCTGGAGCCGGTGAGCGTGGGTCTCGCGGTATCATTGCAGCACTGGGGCCAGATGGTA
AGCCCTCCCGTATCGTAGTTATCTACACGACGGGGAGTCAGGCAACTATGGATGAACGAAATAGACAGAT
CGCTGAGATAGGTGCCTCACTGATTAAGCATTGGTAACTGTCAGACCAAGTTTACTCATATATACTTTAG
ATTGATTTAAAACTTCATTTTTAATTTAAAAGGATCTAGGTGAAGATCCTTTTTGATAATCTCATGACCA
AAATCCCTTAACGTGAGTTTTCGTTCCACTGAGCGTCAGACCCCGTAGAAAAGATCAAAGGATCTTCTTG
AGATCCTTTTTTTCTGCGCGTAATCTGCTGCTTGCAAACAAAAAAACCACCGCTACCAGCGGTGGTTTGT
TTGCCGGATCAAGAGCTACCAACTCTTTTTCCGAAGGTAACTGGCTTCAGCAGAGCGCAGATACCAAATA
CTGTCCTTCTAGTGTAGCCGTAGTTAGGCCACCACTTCAAGAACTCTGTAGCACCGCCTACATACCTCGC
TCTGCTAATCCTGTTACCAGTGGCTGCTGCCAGTGGCGATAAGTCGTGTCTTACCGGGTTGGACTCAAGA
CGATAGTTACCGGATAAGGCGCAGCGGTCGGGCTGAACGGGGGGTTCGTGCACACAGCCCAGCTTGGAGC
GAACGACCTACACCGAACTGAGATACCTACAGCGTGAGCTATGAGAAAGCGCCACGCTTCCCGAAGGGAG
AAAGGCGGACAGGTATCCGGTAAGCGGCAGGGTCGGAACAGGAGAGCGCACGAGGGAGCTTCCAGGGGGA
AACGCCTGGTATCTTTATAGTCCTGTCGGGTTTCGCCACCTCTGACTTGAGCGTCGATTTTTGTGATGCT
CGTCAGGGGGGCGGAGCCTATGGAAA
